Addgene plasmid #211973: pKLV2-U6gRNA5(MYCN_5-4)-PGKpuroBFP-W
Purpose: Express gRNA against MYCN with puro and BFP
Depositing lab: Kosuke Yusa. Depositing organization: Kyoto University, Institute for Life and Medical Sciences. Publication: RENGE infers gene regulatory networks using time-series single-cell RNA-seq data with CRISPR perturbations. Ishikawa M, Sugino S, Masuda Y, Tarumoto Y, Seto Y, Taniyama N, Wagai F, Yamauchi Y, Kojima Y, Kiryu H, Yusa K, Eiraku M, Mochizuki A. Commun Biol. 2023 Dec 28;6(1):1290. doi: 10.1038/s42003-023-05594-4. PubMed 38155269.
Backbone
  Vector backbone: pKLV2-U6gRNA5(BbsI)-PGKpuroBFP-W
  Backbone size w/o insert (bp): 8630
  Total vector size (bp): 8650
  Vector type: Mammalian Expression, Lentiviral, CRISPR
  Selectable markers: Puromycin
Growth in bacteria
  Bacterial resistance: Ampicillin, 100 μg/mL
  Growth temperature: 37°C
  Growth strain: NEB Stable
  Copy number: High Copy
Gene/Insert
  Gene/Insert name: sgRNA targeting MYCN
  gRNA/shRNA sequence: GGTATTGCCGCCCCAGCCG
  Species: H. sapiens (human)
  GenBank ID: NM_005378.6
  Entrez Gene: MYCN (a.k.a. FGLDS1, MODED, MPAPA, MYCNsORF, MYCNsPEP, N-myc, NMYC, ODED, bHLHe37)
  Promoter: Human U6 promoter
  Cloning method: Restriction Enzyme; 5′ cloning site BbsI (destroyed during cloning); 3′ cloning site BbsI (destroyed during cloning)
  Sequencing primers: 5′ AGATAATTAGAATTAATTTGACTG
Terms and licenses: Academic/Nonprofit Terms; Industry Terms: Not Available to Industry
How to cite: pKLV2-U6gRNA5(MYCN_5-4)-PGKpuroBFP-W was a gift from Kosuke Yusa (Addgene plasmid # 211973 ; http://n2t.net/addgene:211973 ; RRID:Addgene_211973)
