[The description below was written by a language model from this plasmid's Addgene catalogue record and pLannotate feature annotations shown in this document.]
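Description:
pKLV2-U6gRNA5(MYCN_5-4)-PGKpuroBFP-W is an 8,650 bp lentiviral CRISPR guide-expression plasmid built on the pKLV2-U6gRNA5(BbsI)-PGKpuroBFP-W backbone. It carries a single guide RNA against human MYCN. The guide was inserted between two BbsI sites, both destroyed during cloning, so that it sits directly downstream of the human U6 RNA polymerase III promoter and upstream of a Streptococcus pyogenes Cas9 guide scaffold (annotated as a tracrRNA fragment). The plasmid does not encode Cas9, which must be supplied separately in the target cells. In bacteria it replicates from a high-copy ColE1/pUC-type origin under ampicillin selection. An f1 origin and remnants of a cloning-vector lac region, with flanking T3 and T7 promoters, are also present.

The viral portion has a CMV enhancer/promoter fused to a truncated HIV-1 5' LTR, which drives production of the genomic RNA in packaging cells. This is followed by the Ψ packaging signal with a partial gag sequence, the Rev response element for nuclear export, and the cPPT/CTS. Downstream of the U6-guide unit, a mouse PGK promoter drives a puromycin N-acetyltransferase coding sequence followed by TagBFP. The short gap between the two reading frames suggests a linked co-expression design, although the feature table does not annotate the connecting element. A WPRE enhances transcript expression, and the cassette ends in a truncated 3' LTR followed by a bGH polyadenylation signal.

Transduced cells can therefore be selected with puromycin and tracked or sorted by blue fluorescence. The plasmid's stated purpose is to express a MYCN-targeting guide, and the associated work used CRISPR perturbations with time-series single-cell RNA-seq to infer gene regulatory networks.
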