Features (pLannotate 1.2.2; 28 found; start..end, strand, type, name):
    242..441     +  promoter       CMV promoter: human cytomegalovirus (CMV) immediate early promoter
    459..639     +  LTR            5' LTR (truncated): truncated 5' long terminal repeat (LTR) from HIV-1
    686..811     +  misc_feature   HIV-1 Ψ: packaging signal of human immunodeficiency virus type 1
    795..1133    +  CDS            HIV-1 gag (fragment): gag protein from human immunodeficiency virus 1; gag
   1310..1543    +  misc_feature   RRE: The Rev response element (RRE) of HIV-1 allows for Rev-dependent mRNA export from the nucleus to the cytoplasm.
   1920..2020    +  CDS            Rev (fragment): human immunodeficiency virus 1 (HIV-1) Rev protein; rev; enhances nuclear export of unspliced and incompletely spliced viral mRNAs
   2070..2187    +  misc_feature   cPPT/CTS: central polypurine tract and central termination sequence of HIV-1
   2262..2502    +  promoter       U6 promoter: RNA polymerase III promoter for human U6 snRNA
   2549..2616    +  misc_RNA       tracrRNA (fragment): trans-activating CRISPR RNA for the Streptococcus pyogenes CRISPR/Cas9 system
   2639..3138    +  promoter       PGK promoter: mouse phosphoglycerate kinase 1 promoter
   3178..3774    +  CDS            PuroR (fragment): puromycin N-acetyltransferase; pac from Streptomyces; confers resistance to puromycin
   3847..4545    +  CDS            TagBFP: TagBFP is a basic (constitutively fluorescent) blue fluorescent protein published in 2008, derived from Entacmaea quadricolor. It is reported to be a very rapidly-maturing monomer with very low acid sensitivity.
   4557..5143    +  misc_feature   WPRE: woodchuck hepatitis virus posttranscriptional regulatory element
   5137..5283    +  CDS            nef (fragment): NEF_HV1LA - Experimental evidence at protein level: Swiss-Prot protein existence level 1. Extracellular Nef protein targets CD4(+) T-lymphocytes for apoptosis by interacting with CXCR4 surface receptors. From Human immunodeficiency virus type 1 group M subtype B (isolate Lai) (HIV-1).
   5291..5469    +  LTR            5' LTR (truncated): truncated 5' long terminal repeat (LTR) from HIV-1
   5495..5606    +  polyA_signal   bGH poly(A) signal: bovine growth hormone polyadenylation signal
   5745..5763    -  promoter       T3 promoter: promoter for bacteriophage T3 RNA polymerase
   5808..5824    -  protein_bind   lac operator: The lac repressor binds to the lac operator to inhibit transcription in E. coli. This inhibition can be relieved by adding lactose or isopropyl-β-D-thiogalactopyranoside (IPTG). lac repressor encoded by lacI
   5832..5862    -  promoter       lac promoter: promoter for the E. coli lac operon
   5877..5898    -  protein_bind   CAP binding site: CAP binding activates transcription in the presence of cAMP. E. coli catabolite activator protein
   5911..6003    -  CDS            lacI (fragment): lac repressor; lacI; The lac repressor binds to the lac operator to inhibit transcription in E. coli. This inhibition can be relieved by adding lactose or isopropyl-β-D-thiogalactopyranoside (IPTG).
   6186..6774    -  rep_origin     ori: high-copy-number ColE1/pMB1/pBR322/pUC origin of replication
   6945..7805    -  CDS            AmpR: β-lactamase; bla; confers resistance to ampicillin, carbenicillin, and related antibiotics
   7806..7910    -  promoter       AmpR promoter: bla
   7963..8391    -  rep_origin     f1 ori (sequence partly withheld): f1 bacteriophage origin of replication; arrow indicates direction of (+) strand synthesis
   8396..8551    -  CDS            lacZα (fragment): LacZα fragment of β-galactosidase; lacZ fragment
   8559..8577    +  promoter       T7 promoter: promoter for bacteriophage T7 RNA polymerase
   8591..241     +  enhancer       CMV enhancer (across the origin): human cytomegalovirus immediate early enhancer
>Addgene plasmid #211973 | pKLV2-U6gRNA5(MYCN_5-4)-PGKpuroBFP-W | addgene full sequence | sequence record 420000 | Addgene NGS Result
GTCAATAATGACGTATGTTCCCATAGTAACGCCAATAGGGACTTTCCATTGACGTCAATGGGTGGAGTAT
TTACGGTAAACTGCCCACTTGGCAGTACATCAAGTGTATCATATGCCAAGTACGCCCCCTATTGACGTCA
ATGACGGTAAATGGCCCGCCTGGCATTATGCCCAGTACATGACCTTATGGGACTTTCCTACTTGGCAGTA
CATCTACGTATTAGTCATCGCTATTACCATGGTGATGCGGTTTTGGCAGTACATCAATGGGCGTGGATAG
CGGTTTGACTCACGGGGATTTCCAAGTCTCCACCCCATTGACGTCAATGGGAGTTTGTTTTGGCACCAAA
ATCAACGGGACTTTCCAAAATGTCGTAACAACTCCGCCCCATTGACGCAAATGGGCGGTAGGCGTGTACG
GTGGGAGGTCTATATAAGCAGCGCGTTTTGCCTGTACTGGGTCTCTCTGGTTAGACCAGATCTGAGCCTG
GGAGCTCTCTGGCTAACTAGGGAACCCACTGCTTAAGCCTCAATAAAGCTTGCCTTGAGTGCTTCAAGTA
GTGTGTGCCCGTCTGTTGTGTGACTCTGGTAACTAGAGATCCCTCAGACCCTTTTAGTCAGTGTGGAAAA
TCTCTAGCAGTGGCGCCCGAACAGGGACTTGAAAGCGAAAGGGAAACCAGAGGAGCTCTCTCGACGCAGG
ACTCGGCTTGCTGAAGCGCGCACGGCAAGAGGCGAGGGGCGGCGACTGGTGAGTACGCCAAAAATTTTGA
CTAGCGGAGGCTAGAAGGAGAGAGATGGGTGCGAGAGCGTCAGTATTAAGCGGGGGAGAATTAGATCGCG
ATGGGAAAAAATTCGGTTAAGGCCAGGGGGAAAGAAAAAATATAAATTAAAACATATAGTATGGGCAAGC
AGGGAGCTAGAACGATTCGCAGTTAATCCTGGCCTGTTAGAAACATCAGAAGGCTGTAGACAAATACTGG
GACAGCTACAACCATCCCTTCAGACAGGATCAGAAGAACTTAGATCATTATATAATACAGTAGCAACCCT
CTATTGTGTGCATCAAAGGATAGAGATAAAAGACACCAAGGAAGCTTTAGACAAGATAGAGGAAGAGCAA
AACAAAAGTAAGACCACCGCACAGCAAGCGGCCGGCCGCGCTGATCTTCAGACCTGGAGGAGGAGATATG
AGGGACAATTGGAGAAGTGAATTATATAAATATAAAGTAGTAAAAATTGAACCATTAGGAGTAGCACCCA
CCAAGGCAAAGAGAAGAGTGGTGCAGAGAGAAAAAAGAGCAGTGGGAATAGGAGCTTTGTTCCTTGGGTT
CTTGGGAGCAGCAGGAAGCACTATGGGCGCAGCGTCAATGACGCTGACGGTACAGGCCAGACAATTATTG
TCTGGTATAGTGCAGCAGCAGAACAATTTGCTGAGGGCTATTGAGGCGCAACAGCATCTGTTGCAACTCA
CAGTCTGGGGCATCAAGCAGCTCCAGGCAAGAATCCTGGCTGTGGAAAGATACCTAAAGGATCAACAGCT
CCTGGGGATTTGGGGTTGCTCTGGAAAACTCATTTGCACCACTGCTGTGCCTTGGAATGCTAGTTGGAGT
AATAAATCTCTGGAACAGATTTGGAATCACACGACCTGGATGGAGTGGGACAGAGAAATTAACAATTACA
CAAGCTTAATACACTCCTTAATTGAAGAATCGCAAAACCAGCAAGAAAAGAATGAACAAGAATTATTGGA
ATTAGATAAATGGGCAAGTTTGTGGAATTGGTTTAACATAACAAATTGGCTGTGGTATATAAAATTATTC
ATAATGATAGTAGGAGGCTTGGTAGGTTTAAGAATAGTTTTTGCTGTACTTTCTATAGTGAATAGAGTTA
GGCAGGGATATTCACCATTATCGTTTCAGACCCACCTCCCAACCCCGAGGGGACCCGACAGGCCCGAAGG
AATAGAAGAAGAAGGTGGAGAGAGAGACAGAGACAGATCCATTCGATTAGTGAACGGATCGGCACTGCGT
GCGCCAATTCTGCAGACAAATGGCAGTATTCATCCACAATTTTAAAAGAAAAGGGGGGATTGGGGGGTAC
AGTGCAGGGGAAAGAATAGTAGACATAATAGCAACAGACATACAAACTAAAGAATTACAAAAACAAATTA
CAAAAATTCAAAATTTTCGGGTTTATTACAGGGACAGCAGAGATCCAGTTTGGTTAGTACCGGGCCCTAC
GCGTCCAAGGTCGGGCAGGAAGAGGGCCTATTTCCCATGATTCCTTCATATTTGCATATACGATACAAGG
CTGTTAGAGAGATAATTAGAATTAATTTGACTGTAAACACAAAGATATTAGTACAAAATACGTGACGTAG
AAAGTAATAATTTCTTGGGTAGTTTGCAGTTTTAAAATTATGTTTTAAAATGGACTATCATATGCTTACC
GTAACTTGAAAGTATTTCGATTTCTTGGCTTTATATATCTTGTGGAAAGGACGAAACACCGGGTATTGCC
GCCCCAGCCGGTTTAAGAGCTATGCTGGAAACAGCATAGCAAGTTTAAATAAGGCTAGTCCGTTATCAAC
TTGAAAAAGTGGCACCGAGTCGGTGCTTTTTTTGGATCCAATTCTACCGGGTAGGGGAGGCGCTTTTCCC
AAGGCAGTCTGGAGCATGCGCTTTAGCAGCCCCGCTGGGCACTTGGCGCTACACAAGTGGCCTCTGGCCT
CGCACACATTCCACATCCACCGGTAGGCGCCAACCGGCTCCGTTCTTTGGTGGCCCCTTCGCGCCACCTT
CTACTCCTCCCCTAGTCAGGAAGTTCCCCCCCGCCCCGCAGCTCGCGTCGTGCAGGACGTGACAAATGGA
AGTAGCACGTCTCACTAGTCTCGTGCAGATGGACAGCACCGCTGAGCAATGGAAGCGGGTAGGCCTTTGG
GGCAGCGGCCAATAGCAGCTTTGCTCCTTCGCTTTCTGGGCTCAGAGGCTGGGAAGGGGTGGGTCCGGGG
GCGGGCTCAGGGGCGGGCTCAGGGGCGGGGCGGGCGCCCGAAGGTCCTCCGGAGGCCCGGCATTCTGCAC
GCTTCAAAAGCGCACGTCTGCCGCGCTGTTCTCCTCTTCCTCATCTCCGGGCCTTTCGACCTGCATCCAT
CTAGATCTCGAGCAGCTGAAGCTTACCATGACCGAGTACAAGCCCACGGTGCGCCTCGCCACCCGCGACG
ACGTCCCCAGGGCCGTACGCACCCTCGCCGCCGCGTTCGCCGACTACCCCGCCACGCGCCACACCGTCGA
TCCGGACCGCCACATCGAGCGGGTCACCGAGCTGCAAGAACTCTTCCTCACGCGCGTCGGGCTCGACATC
GGCAAGGTGTGGGTCGCGGACGACGGCGCCGCGGTGGCGGTCTGGACCACGCCGGAGAGCGTCGAAGCGG
GGGCGGTGTTCGCCGAGATCGGCCCGCGCATGGCCGAGTTGAGCGGTTCCCGGCTGGCCGCGCAGCAACA
GATGGAAGGCCTCCTGGCGCCGCACCGGCCCAAGGAGCCCGCGTGGTTCCTGGCCACCGTCGGCGTCTCG
CCCGACCACCAGGGCAAGGGTCTGGGCAGCGCCGTCGTGCTCCCCGGAGTGGAGGCGGCCGAGCGCGCCG
GGGTGCCCGCCTTCCTGGAGACCTCCGCGCCCCGCAACCTCCCCTTCTACGAGCGGCTCGGCTTCACCGT
CACCGCCGACGTCGAGGTGCCCGAAGGACCGCGCACCTGGTGCATGACCCGCAAGCCCGGTGCCGGCGGC
GGGTCCGGAGGAGAGGGCAGAGGAAGTCTCCTAACATGCGGTGACGTGGAGGAGAATCCTGGCCCAATGA
GCGAGCTGATTAAGGAGAACATGCACATGAAGCTGTACATGGAGGGCACCGTGGACAACCATCACTTCAA
GTGCACATCCGAGGGCGAAGGCAAGCCCTACGAGGGCACCCAGACCATGAGAATCAAGGTGGTCGAGGGC
GGCCCTCTCCCCTTCGCCTTCGACATCCTGGCTACTAGCTTCCTCTACGGCAGCAAGACCTTCATCAACC
ACACCCAGGGCATCCCCGACTTCTTCAAGCAGTCCTTCCCTGAGGGCTTCACATGGGAGAGAGTCACCAC
ATACGAGGACGGGGGCGTGCTGACCGCTACCCAGGACACCAGCCTCCAGGACGGCTGCCTCATCTACAAC
GTCAAGATCAGAGGGGTGAACTTCACATCCAACGGCCCTGTGATGCAGAAGAAAACACTCGGCTGGGAGG
CCTTCACCGAGACGCTGTACCCCGCTGACGGCGGCCTGGAAGGCAGAAACGACATGGCCCTGAAGCTCGT
GGGCGGGAGCCATCTGATCGCAAACATCAAGACCACATATAGATCCAAGAAACCCGCTAAGAACCTCAAG
ATGCCTGGCGTCTACTATGTGGACTACAGACTGGAAAGAATCAAGGAGGCCAACAACGAGACCTACGTCG
AGCAGCACGAGGTGGCAGTGGCCAGATACTGCGACCTCCCTAGCAAACTGGGGCACAAGCTTAATTGAGC
GGCCGCTCAACCTCTGGATTACAAAATTTGTGAAAGATTGACTGGTATTCTTAACTATGTTGCTCCTTTT
ACGCTATGTGGATACGCTGCTTTAATGCCTTTGTATCATGCTATTGCTTCCCGTATGGCTTTCATTTTCT
CCTCCTTGTATAAATCCTGGTTGCTGTCTCTTTATGAGGAGTTGTGGCCCGTTGTCAGGCAACGTGGCGT
GGTGTGCACTGTGTTTGCTGACGCAACCCCCACTGGTTGGGGCATTGCCACCACCTGTCAGCTCCTTTCC
GGGACTTTCGCTTTCCCCCTCCCTATTGCCACGGCGGAACTCATCGCCGCCTGCCTTGCCCGCTGCTGGA
CAGGGGCTCGGCTGTTGGGCACTGACAATTCCGTGGTGTTGTCGGGGAAATCATCGTCCTTTCCTTGGCT
GCTCGCCTGTGTTGCCACCTGGATTCTGCGCGGGACGTCCTTCTGCTACGTCCCTTCGGCCCTCAATCCA
GCGGACCTTCCTTCCCGCGGCCTGCTGCCGGCTCTGCGGCCTCTTCCGCGTCTACGCCTTCGCCCTCAGA
CGAGTCGGATCTCCCTTTGGGCCGCCTCCCCGCAGGTACCTTTAAGACCAATGACTTACAAGGCAGCTGT
AGATCTTAGCCACTTTTTAAAAGAAAAGGGGGGACTGGAAGGGCTAATTCACTCCCAAAGAAGTCAAGAT
CTGCTTTTTGCCTGTACTGGGTCTCTCTGGTTAGACCAGAGTCTCTCTGGTTAGACCAGATCTGAGCCTG
GGAGCTCTCTGGCTAACTAGGGAACCCACTGCTTAAGCCTCAATAAAGCTTGCCTTGAGTGCTTCAAGTA
GTGTGTGCCCGTCTGTTGTGTGACTCTGGTAACTAGAGATCCCTCAGACCCTTTTAGTCAGTGTGGAAAA
TCTCTAGCAGTTTAAACCCGCTGATCAGCCTCGACTGTGCCTTCTAGTTGCCAGCCATCTGTTGTTTGCC
CCTCCCCCGTGCCTTCCTTGACCCTGGAAGGTGCCACTCCCACTGTCCTTTCCTAATAAAATGAGGAAAT
TGCATCGCATTGTCTGAGTAGGTGTCATTCTATTCTGGGGGGTGGGGTGGGGCAGGACAGCAAGGGGGAG
GATTGGGAAGTCAATAGCAGGCATGCTGGGGATGCGGTGGGCTCTATGGGCGGCCGTTAATTAAGCTTTT
GTTCCCTTTAGTGAGGGTTAATTGCGCGCTTGGCGTAATCATGGTCATAGCTGTTTCCTGTGTGAAATTG
TTATCCGCTCACAATTCCACACAACATACGAGCCGGGAGCATAAAGTGTAAAGCCTGGGGTGCCTAATGA
GTGAGCTAACTCACATTAATTGCGTTGCGCTCACTGCCCGCTTTCCAGTCGGGAAACCTGTCGTGCCAGC
TGCATTAATGAATCGGCCAACGCGCGGGGAGAGGCGGTTTGCGTATTGGGCGCTCTTCCGCTTCCTCGCT
CACTGACTCGCTGCGCTCGGTCGTTCGGCTGCGGCGAGCGGTATCAGCTCACTCAAAGGCGGTAATACGG
TTATCCACAGAATCAGGGGATAACGCAGGAAAGAACATGTGAGCAAAAGGCCAGCAAAAGGCCAGGAACC
GTAAAAAGGCCGCGTTGCTGGCGTTTTTCCATAGGCTCCGCCCCCCTGACGAGCATCACAAAAATCGACG
CTCAAGTCAGAGGTGGCGAAACCCGACAGGACTATAAAGATACCAGGCGTTTCCCCCTGGAAGCTCCCTC
GTGCGCTCTCCTGTTCCGACCCTGCCGCTTACCGGATACCTGTCCGCCTTTCTCCCTTCGGGAAGCGTGG
CGCTTTCTCATAGCTCACGCTGTAGGTATCTCAGTTCGGTGTAGGTCGTTCGCTCCAAGCTGGGCTGTGT
GCACGAACCCCCCGTTCAGCCCGACCGCTGCGCCTTATCCGGTAACTATCGTCTTGAGTCCAACCCGGTA
AGACACGACTTATCGCCACTGGCAGCAGCCACTGGTAACAGGATTAGCAGAGCGAGGTATGTAGGCGGTG
CTACAGAGTTCTTGAAGTGGTGGCCTAACTACGGCTACACTAGAAGAACAGTATTTGGTATCTGCGCTCT
GCTGAAGCCAGTTACCTTCGGAAAAAGAGTTGGTAGCTCTTGATCCGGCAAACAAACCACCGCTGGTAGC
GGTGGTTTTTTTGTTTGCAAGCAGCAGATTACGCGCAGAAAAAAAGGATCTCAAGAAGATCCTTTGATCT
TTTCTACGGGGTCTGACGCTCAGTGGAACGAAAACTCACGTTAAGGGATTTTGGTCATGAGATTATCAAA
AAGGATCTTCACCTAGATCCTTTTAAATTAAAAATGAAGTTTTAAATCAATCTAAAGTATATATGAGTAA
ACTTGGTCTGACAGTTACCAATGCTTAATCAGTGAGGCACCTATCTCAGCGATCTGTCTATTTCGTTCAT
CCATAGTTGCCTGACTCCCCGTCGTGTAGATAACTACGATACGGGAGGGCTTACCATCTGGCCCCAGTGC
TGCAATGATACCGCGAGACCCACGCTCACCGGCTCCAGATTTATCAGCAATAAACCAGCCAGCCGGAAGG
GCCGAGCGCAGAAGTGGTCCTGCAACTTTATCCGCCTCCATCCAGTCTATTAATTGTTGCCGGGAAGCTA
GAGTAAGTAGTTCGCCAGTTAATAGTTTGCGCAACGTTGTTGCCATTGCTACAGGCATCGTGGTGTCACG
CTCGTCGTTTGGTATGGCTTCATTCAGCTCCGGTTCCCAACGATCAAGGCGAGTTACATGATCCCCCATG
TTGTGCAAAAAAGCGGTTAGCTCCTTCGGTCCTCCGATCGTTGTCAGAAGTAAGTTGGCCGCAGTGTTAT
CACTCATGGTTATGGCAGCACTGCATAATTCTCTTACTGTCATGCCATCCGTAAGATGCTTTTCTGTGAC
TGGTGAGTACTCAACCAAGTCATTCTGAGAATAGTGTATGCGGCGACCGAGTTGCTCTTGCCCGGCGTCA
ATACGGGATAATACCGCGCCACATAGCAGAACTTTAAAAGTGCTCATCATTGGAAAACGTTCTTCGGGGC
GAAAACTCTCAAGGATCTTACCGCTGTTGAGATCCAGTTCGATGTAACCCACTCGTGCACCCAACTGATC
TTCAGCATCTTTTACTTTCACCAGCGTTTCTGGGTGAGCAAAAACAGGAAGGCAAAATGCCGCAAAAAAG
GGAATAAGGGCGACACGGAAATGTTGAATACTCATACTCTTCCTTTTTCAATATTATTGAAGCATTTATC
AGGGTTATTGTCTCATGAGCGGATACATATTTGAATGTATTTAGAAAAATAAACAAATAGGGGTTCCGCG
CACATTTCCCCGAAAAGTGCCACCTAAATTGTAAGCGTTAATATTTTGTTAAAATTCGCGTTAAATTTTT
GTTAAATCAGCTCATTTTTTAACCAATAGGCCGAAATCGGCAAAATCCCTTATAAATCAAAAGAATAGAC
CGAGATAGGGT
[37 nt withheld, positions 8062-8098]
AAAGAACGTGGACTCCAACGTCAAAGG
[49 nt withheld, positions 8126-8174]
T
[91 nt withheld, positions 8176-8266]
G
[124 nt withheld, positions 8268-8391]
CCCATTCGCCATTCAGGCTGCGCAACTGTTGGGAAGGGCGATCGGTGCGGGCCTCTTCGCTATTACGCCA
GCTGGCGAAAGGGGGATGTGCTGCAAGGCGATTAAGTTGGGTAACGCCAGGGTTTTCCCAGTCACGACGT
TGTAAAACGACGGCCAGTGAGCGCGCGTAATACGACTCACTATAGGGCGAATTGACTAGTACATAACTTA
CGGTAAATGGCCCGCCTGGCTGACCGCCCAACGACCCCCGCCCATTGAC
